>Addgene plasmid #228197 | pADSS-EGFP | addgene full sequence | sequence record 454084 | Addgene NGS Result
TAGTTATTAATAGTAATCAATTACGGGGTCATTAGTTCATAGCCCATATATGGAGTTCCGCGTTACATAA
CTTACGGTAAATGGCCCGCCTGGCTGACCGCCCAACGACCCCCGCCCATTGACGTCAATAATGACGTATG
TTCCCATAGTAACGCCAATAGGGACTTTCCATTGACGTCAATGGGTGGAGTATTTACGGTAAACTGCCCA
CTTGGCAGTACATCAAGTGTATCATATGCCAAGTACGCCCCCTATTGACGTCAATGACGGTAAATGGCCC
GCCTGGCATTATGCCCAGTACATGACCTTATGGGACTTTCCTACTTGGCAGTACATCTACGTATTAGTCA
TCGCTATTACCATGGTGATGCGGTTTTGGCAGTACATCAATGGGCGTGGATAGCGGTTTGACTCACGGGG
ATTTCCAAGTCTCCACCCCATTGACGTCAATGGGAGTTTGTTTTGGCACCAAAATCAACGGGACTTTCCA
AAATGTCGTAACAACTCCGCCCCATTGACGCAAATGGGCGGTAGGCGTGTACGGTGGGAGGTCTATATAA
GCAGAGCTGGTTTAGTGAACCGTCAGATCCGCTAGCGTCCACCATGGCGTTCGCCGAGACCTACCCGGCG
GCATCCTCCCTGCCCAACGGCGATTGCGGCCGCCCCAGGGCGCGGCCCGGAGGAAACCGGGTGACGGTGG
TGCTCGGTGCGCAGTGGGGCGACGAAGGCAAAGGGAAGGTGGTGGACCTGCTGGCGCAGGACGCCGACAT
CGTGTGCCGCTGCCAGGGAGGAAATAATGCTGGCCATACAGTTGTTGTGGATTCTGTGGAATATGATTTT
CATCTCTTACCCAGTGGAATAATTAATCCAAATGTCACTGCATTCATTGGAAATGGTGTGGTAATTCATC
TACCTGGATTGTTTGAAGAAGCAGAGAAAAATGTTCAAAAAGGAAAAGGACTAGAAGGCTGGGAAAAAAG
GCTTATTATATCTGACAGAGCTCATATTGTATTTGATTTTCATCAAGCAGCTGATGGTATCCAGGAACAA
CAGAGACAAGAACAAGCAGGAAAAAATTTGGGTACAACAAAAAAGGGCATTGGCCCAGTTTATTCGTCCA
AAGCTGCTCGGAGTGGACTCAGGATGTGCGACCTTGTTTCTGACTTTGATGGCTTCTCTGAGAGGTTTAA
AGTTCTAGCTAACCAATACAAATCTATATACCCCACTTTGGAAATAGACATTGAAGGTGAATTACAAAAA
CTCAAGGGTTATATGGAAAAGATTAAACCAATGGTGAGAGATGGAGTTTATTTTCTATATGAGGCCCTAC
ATGGACCACCAAAGAAAATCTTGGTAGAAGGTGCAAATGCAGCACTATTAGATATTGATTTTGGGACTTA
CCCTTTTGTAACCTCTTCAAATTGTACTGTTGGAGGTGTTTGTACTGGTTTGGGTATGCCACCTCAAAAT
GTTGGAGAAGTGTATGGAGTTGTGAAAGCTTATACAACTAGAGTTGGTATTGGTGCCTTTCCTACAGAGC
AAGACAATGAAATTGGAGAATTATTACAAACAAGGGGTAGAGAGTTTGGTGTAACTACTGGAAGGAAAAG
AAGATGTGGCTGGTTGGACCTCGTTTTGCTCAAATATGCTCATATGATCAATGGATTTACTGCGTTGGCA
CTTACCAAGTTGGATATTTTGGACATGTTTACGGAAATCAAAGTTGGAGTTGCTTACAAGTTAGATGGTG
AAATCATACCTCATATCCCAGCAAACCAAGAAGTCTTAAATAAAGTTGAAGTTCAATATAAGACTCTCCC
AGGATGGAACACAGACATATCAAATGCAAGGGCGTTTAAAGAACTACCTGTTAATGCACAAAACTATGTT
CGATTTATTGAAGATGAGCTTCAAATTCCAGTTAAGTGGATTGGTGTTGGTAAATCCAGAGAATCTATGA
TTCAACTCTTTTGGCGAATTCTGCAGTCGACGGTACCGCGGGCCCGGGATCCACCGGTCGCCACCATGGT
GAGCAAGGGCGAGGAGCTGTTCACCGGGGTGGTGCCCATCCTGGTCGAGCTGGACGGCGACGTAAACGGC
CACAAGTTCAGCGTGTCCGGCGAGGGCGAGGGCGATGCCACCTACGGCAAGCTGACCCTGAAGTTCATCT
GCACCACCGGCAAGCTGCCCGTGCCCTGGCCCACCCTCGTGACCACCCTGACCTACGGCGTGCAGTGCTT
CAGCCGCTACCCCGACCACATGAAGCAGCACGACTTCTTCAAGTCCGCCATGCCCGAAGGCTACGTCCAG
GAGCGCACCATCTTCTTCAAGGACGACGGCAACTACAAGACCCGCGCCGAGGTGAAGTTCGAGGGCGACA
CCCTGGTGAACCGCATCGAGCTGAAGGGCATCGACTTCAAGGAGGACGGCAACATCCTGGGGCACAAGCT
GGAGTACAACTACAACAGCCACAACGTCTATATCATGGCCGACAAGCAGAAGAACGGCATCAAGGTGAAC
TTCAAGATCCGCCACAACATCGAGGACGGCAGCGTGCAGCTCGCCGACCACTACCAGCAGAACACCCCCA
TCGGCGACGGTCCCGTGCTGCTGCCCGACAACCACTACCTGAGCACCCAGTCCAAGCTGAGCAAAGACCC
CAACGAGAAGCGCGATCACATGGTCCTGAAGGAGCGCGTGACCGCCGCCGGGATCACTCTCGGCATGGAC
GAGCTGTACAAGTAAAGCGGCCGCGACTCTAGATCATAATCAGCCATACCACATTTGTAGAGGTTTTACT
TGCTTTAAAAAACCTCCCACACCTCCCCCTGAACCTGAAACATAAAATGAATGCAATTGTTGTTGTTAAC
TTGTTTATTGCAGCTTATAATGGTTACAAATAAAGCAATAGCATCACAAATTTCACAAATAAAGCATTTT
TTTCACTGCATTCTAGTTGTGGTTTGTCCAAACTCATCAATGTATCTTAAGGCGTAAATTGTAAGCGTTA
ATATTTTGTTAAAATTCGCGTTAAATTTTTGTTAAATCAGCTCATTTTTTAACCAATAGGCCGAAATCGG
CAAAATCCCTTATAAATCAAAAGAATAGACCGAGATAGGGT
[37 nt withheld, positions 3122-3158]
AAAGAACGTGGACTCCAACGTCAAAGG
[49 nt withheld, positions 3186-3234]
T
[91 nt withheld, positions 3236-3326]
G
[124 nt withheld, positions 3328-3451]
CAGGTGGCACTTTTCGGGGAAATGTGCGCGGAACCCCTATTTGTTTATTTTTCTAAATACATTCAAATAT
GTATCCGCTCATGAGACAATAACCCTGATAAATGCTTCAATAATATTGAAAAAGGAAGAGTCCTGAGGCG
GAAAGAACCAGCTGTGGAATGTGTGTCAGTTAGGGTGTGGAAAGTCCCCAGGCTCCCCAGCAGGCAGAAG
TATGCAAAGCATGCATCTCAATTAGTCAGCAACCAGGTGTGGAAAGTCCCCAGGCTCCCCAGCAGGCAGA
AGTATGCAAAGCATGCATCTCAATTAGTCAGCAACCATAGTCCCGCCCCTAACTCCGCCCATCCCGCCCC
TAACTCCGCCCAGTTCCGCCCATTCTCCGCCCCATGGCTGACTAATTTTTTTTATTTATGCAGAGGCCGA
GGCCGCCTCGGCCTCTGAGCTATTCCAGAAGTAGTGAGGAGGCTTTTTTGGAGGCCTAGGCTTTTGCAAA
GATCGATCAAGAGACAGGATGAGGATCGTTTCGCATGATTGAACAAGATGGATTGCACGCAGGTTCTCCG
GCCGCTTGGGTGGAGAGGCTATTCGGCTATGACTGGGCACAACAGACAATCGGCTGCTCTGATGCCGCCG
TGTTCCGGCTGTCAGCGCAGGGGCGCCCGGTTCTTTTTGTCAAGACCGACCTGTCCGGTGCCCTGAATGA
ACTGCAAGACGAGGCAGCGCGGCTATCGTGGCTGGCCACGACGGGCGTTCCTTGCGCAGCTGTGCTCGAC
GTTGTCACTGAAGCGGGAAGGGACTGGCTGCTATTGGGCGAAGTGCCGGGGCAGGATCTCCTGTCATCTC
ACCTTGCTCCTGCCGAGAAAGTATCCATCATGGCTGATGCAATGCGGCGGCTGCATACGCTTGATCCGGC
TACCTGCCCATTCGACCACCAAGCGAAACATCGCATCGAGCGAGCACGTACTCGGATGGAAGCCGGTCTT
GTCGATCAGGATGATCTGGACGAAGAGCATCAGGGGCTCGCGCCAGCCGAACTGTTCGCCAGGCTCAAGG
CGAGCATGCCCGACGGCGAGGATCTCGTCGTGACCCATGGCGATGCCTGCTTGCCGAATATCATGGTGGA
AAATGGCCGCTTTTCTGGATTCATCGACTGTGGCCGGCTGGGTGTGGCGGACCGCTATCAGGACATAGCG
TTGGCTACCCGTGATATTGCTGAAGAGCTTGGCGGCGAATGGGCTGACCGCTTCCTCGTGCTTTACGGTA
TCGCCGCTCCCGATTCGCAGCGCATCGCCTTCTATCGCCTTCTTGACGAGTTCTTCTGAGCGGGACTCTG
GGGTTCGAAATGACCGACCAAGCGACGCCCAACCTGCCATCACGAGATTTCGATTCCACCGCCGCCTTCT
ATGAAAGGTTGGGCTTCGGAATCGTTTTCCGGGACGCCGGCTGGATGATCCTCCAGCGCGGGGATCTCAT
GCTGGAGTTCTTCGCCCACCCTAGGGGGAGGCTAACTGAAACACGGAAGGAGACAATACCGGAAGGAACC
CGCGCTATGACGGCAATAAAAAGACAGAATAAAACGCACGGTGTTGGGTCGTTTGTTCATAAACGCGGGG
TTCGGTCCCAGGGCTGGCACTCTGTCGATACCCCACCGAGACCCCATTGGGGCCAATACGCCCGCGTTTC
TTCCTTTTCCCCACCCCACCCCCCAAGTTCGGGTGAAGGCCCAGGGCTCGCAGCCAACGTCGGGGCGGCA
GGCCCTGCCATAGCCTCAGGTTACTCATATATACTTTAGATTGATTTAAAACTTCATTTTTAATTTAAAA
GGATCTAGGTGAAGATCCTTTTTGATAATCTCATGACCAAAATCCCTTAACGTGAGTTTTCGTTCCACTG
AGCGTCAGACCCCGTAGAAAAGATCAAAGGATCTTCTTGAGATCCTTTTTTTCTGCGCGTAATCTGCTGC
TTGCAAACAAAAAAACCACCGCTACCAGCGGTGGTTTGTTTGCCGGATCAAGAGCTACCAACTCTTTTTC
CGAAGGTAACTGGCTTCAGCAGAGCGCAGATACCAAATACTGTTCTTCTAGTGTAGCCGTAGTTAGGCCA
CCACTTCAAGAACTCTGTAGCACCGCCTACATACCTCGCTCTGCTAATCCTGTTACCAGTGGCTGCTGCC
AGTGGCGATAAGTCGTGTCTTACCGGGTTGGACTCAAGACGATAGTTACCGGATAAGGCGCAGCGGTCGG
GCTGAACGGGGGGTTCGTGCACACAGCCCAGCTTGGAGCGAACGACCTACACCGAACTGAGATACCTACA
GCGTGAGCTATGAGAAAGCGCCACGCTTCCCGAAGGGAGAAAGGCGGACAGGTATCCGGTAAGCGGCAGG
GTCGGAACAGGAGAGCGCACGAGGGAGCTTCCAGGGGGAAACGCCTGGTATCTTTATAGTCCTGTCGGGT
TTCGCCACCTCTGACTTGAGCGTCGATTTTTGTGATGCTCGTCAGGGGGGCGGAGCCTATGGAAAAACGC
CAGCAACGCGGCCTTTTTACGGTTCCTGGCCTTTTGCTGGCCTTTTGCTCACATGTTCTTTCCTGCGTTA
TCCCCTGATTCTGTGGATAACCGTATTACCGCCATGCAT
Features (pLannotate 1.2.2; 15 found; start..end, strand, type, name):
     61..364     +  enhancer       CMV enhancer: human cytomegalovirus immediate early enhancer
    365..568     +  promoter       CMV promoter: human cytomegalovirus (CMV) immediate early promoter
    604..1971    +  CDS            ADSS2: PURA2_HUMAN - Also known as ADSS From Homo sapiens (Human).
   1975..2012    +  misc_feature   MCS (fragment): multiple cloning site
   2026..2745    +  CDS            mEGFP: enhanced GFP with monomerizing A206K mutation (Zacharias et al., 2002) mammalian codon-optimized
   2762..2845    +  CDS            large T antigen (fragment): large T antigen from SV40 (simian virus 40)
   2868..2989    +  polyA_signal   SV40 poly(A) signal: SV40 polyadenylation signal
   3023..3451    -  rep_origin     f1 ori (sequence partly withheld): f1 bacteriophage origin of replication; arrow indicates direction of (+) strand synthesis
   3478..3582    +  promoter       AmpR promoter: bla
   3584..3941    +  promoter       SV40 promoter: SV40 enhancer and early promoter
   3976..4770    +  CDS            NeoR/KanR: aminoglycoside phosphotransferase from Tn5; aph(3')-II (or nptII); confers resistance to neomycin, kanamycin, and G418 (Geneticin®)
   4791..4943    +  CDS            ble (fragment): BLE_KLEPN - Experimental evidence at protein level: Swiss-Prot protein existence level 1. Binding protein with a strong affinity to the bleomycin family of antibiotics. Binds to CL990; an antimitotic-antibiotic compound. From Klebsiella pneumoniae.
   5002..5049    +  polyA_signal   HSV TK poly(A) signal: herpes simplex virus thymidine kinase polyadenylation signal (Cole and Stacy, 1985)
   5140..5156    -  polyA_signal   bGH poly(A) signal (fragment): bovine growth hormone polyadenylation signal
   5378..5966    +  rep_origin     ori: high-copy-number ColE1/pMB1/pBR322/pUC origin of replication
