[The description below was written by a language model from this plasmid's Addgene catalogue record and pLannotate feature annotations shown in this document.]
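Description:
pADSS-EGFP is a mammalian expression plasmid built on the Clontech pEGFP-N1 backbone and carrying human adenylosuccinate synthetase (ADSS) fused at its C terminus to a green fluorescent protein. The 1,368 bp coding sequence was inserted between the NheI and EcoRI sites of the polylinker, placing it downstream of the human cytomegalovirus immediate-early enhancer and promoter. It sits upstream of the backbone's fluorescent protein reading frame, separated by a short stretch of residual multiple cloning site, and the transcript ends at an SV40 polyadenylation signal.

Two points in the records differ. The catalogue links the insert to the ADSS1 gene entry, whereas the sequence annotation matches the insert to ADSS2, the isozyme historically called ADSS. The tag is listed as EGFP, but the annotation identifies it as mEGFP, the variant with the monomerizing A206K substitution. The short hits to large T antigen, ble and the bGH poly(A) signal are fragments, most likely incidental backbone sequence rather than functional elements.

The plasmid replicates in E. coli from a high-copy ColE1/pUC-type origin and also carries an f1 origin for single-stranded DNA production. A single Tn5 aminoglycoside phosphotransferase gene (NeoR/KanR) serves both hosts. A bacterial promoter drives it for kanamycin selection, and the SV40 enhancer/early promoter, with an HSV TK polyadenylation signal, allows G418 selection of transfected mammalian cells.

The stated purpose is to express fluorescently tagged human ADSS. The associated publication concerns purinosomes and de novo purine biosynthesis, which suggests use in following the enzyme's localisation in living cells.
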