Addgene plasmid #228197: pADSS-EGFP
Purpose: expressed human ADSS with an EGFP fluorescent protein tag
Depositing lab: Stephen Benkovic. Depositing organization: Pennsylvania State University. Publication: Quantitative analysis of purine nucleotides indicates that purinosomes increase de novo purine biosynthesis. Zhao H, Chiaro CR, Zhang L, Smith PB, Chan CY, Pedley AM, Pugh RJ, French JB, Patterson AD, Benkovic SJ. J Biol Chem. 2015 Mar 13;290(11):6705-13. doi: 10.1074/jbc.M114.628701. Epub 2015 Jan 20. PubMed 25605736.
Backbone
  Vector backbone: pEGFP-N1
  Backbone manufacturer: Clontech
  Backbone size w/o insert (bp): 4633
  Vector type: Mammalian Expression
Growth in bacteria
  Bacterial resistance: Kanamycin, 50 μg/mL
  Growth temperature: 37°C
  Growth strain: DH5alpha
  Copy number: Unknown
Gene/Insert
  Gene/Insert name: ADSS
  Species: H. sapiens (human)
  Insert size (bp): 1368
  Entrez Gene: ADSS1 (a.k.a. ADSSL1, MPD5)
  Promoter: CMV
  Tag / fusion protein: EGFP (C terminal on backbone)
  Cloning method: Restriction Enzyme; 5′ cloning site NheI (unknown if destroyed); 3′ cloning site EcoRI (unknown if destroyed)
  Sequencing primers: 5′ CGCAAATGGGCGGTAGGCGTG
Terms and licenses: Academic/Nonprofit Terms; Industry Terms: Not Available to Industry
How to cite: pADSS-EGFP was a gift from Stephen Benkovic (Addgene plasmid # 228197 ; http://n2t.net/addgene:228197 ; RRID:Addgene_228197)
